Addgene plasmid #51314: 4H4H
Depositing lab: Cheryl Arrowsmith. Depositing organization: University of Toronto.
Backbone
  Vector backbone: pET28a-LIC
  Vector type: Bacterial Expression
Growth in bacteria
  Bacterial resistance: Kanamycin, 50 μg/mL
  Growth temperature: 37°C
  Growth strain: DH5alpha
  Copy number: High Copy
Gene/Insert
  Gene/Insert name: 4H4H (alt names: EHMT1; gi|40217807; PDB ID: 2RFI, 4H4H)
  Species: H. sapiens (human); 4H4H
  Mutation: Truncation: See Comments
  GenBank ID: EHMT1
  Entrez Gene: EHMT1 (a.k.a. EHMT1-IT1, EUHMTASE1, Eu-HMTase1, FP13812, GLP, GLP1, KLEFS1, KMT1D)
  Promoter: T7
  Tag / fusion protein: His (N terminal on insert)
  Cloning method: Ligation Independent Cloning
  Sequencing primers: 5′ T7; 3′ T7-term
Terms and licenses: Academic/Nonprofit Terms; Industry Terms: Not Available to Industry
How to cite: 4H4H was a gift from Cheryl Arrowsmith (Addgene plasmid # 51314 ; http://n2t.net/addgene:51314 ; RRID:Addgene_51314)
