[The description below was written by a language model from this plasmid's Addgene catalogue record.]
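Description:
4H4H is a bacterial expression plasmid built on the pET28a-LIC backbone, a pET28a derivative adapted for ligation-independent cloning. It carries kanamycin resistance for selection, is listed as high copy, and is propagated in a standard cloning strain (DH5alpha). No feature table accompanies the record, so the origin of replication and other backbone elements are not itemised.

The insert is a truncated fragment of human EHMT1, also known as GLP, Eu-HMTase1 or KMT1D, a histone lysine methyltransferase. The record says only that the insert is a truncation and refers to comments that are not included here, so the exact residue boundaries and the domain covered are not stated. The plasmid takes its name from one of two Protein Data Bank entries cited as alternative names, which indicates that this fragment was used to produce protein for crystal structure determination. Expression is driven by the T7 promoter, which requires a host supplying T7 RNA polymerase. The T7 and T7-terminator sequencing primers listed are consistent with the insert lying between the T7 promoter and terminator, as is usual for pET vectors. An N-terminal His tag is fused to the insert, allowing the recombinant protein to be purified by immobilised metal affinity chromatography.

The construct is suited to producing recombinant EHMT1 fragment in E. coli for structural biology and, plausibly, for biochemical or ligand-binding studies of this methyltransferase, although the record names no application beyond the associated structures. Distribution is limited to academic and nonprofit users.
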