>Addgene plasmid #51314 | 4H4H | depositor partial sequence | sequence record 78216 | Insert sequence
AACTCTCAGGTGTGGAGCGCTCTGCAGATGAGCAAGGCTCTGCAGGACTCGGCCCCCGACAGGCCCAGCC
CCGTGGAGAGGATAGTGAGCAGGGACATCGCTCGAGGCTACGAGCGCATCCCCATCCCCTGTGTCAACGC
CGTGGACAGCGAGCCATGCCCCAGCAACTACAAGTACGTCTCTCAGAACTGCGTGACGTCCCCCATGAAC
ATCGACAGAAATATCACTCATCTGCAGTACTGCGTGTGCATCGAC
