>Addgene plasmid #51314 | 4H4H | addgene partial sequence | sequence record 79390 | T7 5'-TAATACGACTCACTATAGGG-3'
ACCATGGGCAGCAGCCATCATCATCATCATCACAGCAGCGGCCTGGTTCCGCGTGGTAGTAACTCTCAGG
TGTGGAGCGCTCTGCAGATGAGCAAGGCTCTGCAGGACTCGGCCCCCGACAGGCCCAGCCCCGTGGAGAG
GATAGTGAGCAGGGACATCGCTCGAGGCTACGAGCGCATCCCCATCCCCTGTGTCAACGCCGTGGACAGC
GAGCCATGCCCCAGCAACTACAAGTACGTCTCTCAGAACTGCGTGACGTCCCCCATGAACATCGACAGAA
ATATCACTCATCTGCAGTACTGCGTGTGCATCGACGACTGCTCCTCCAGCAACTGCATGTGCGGCCAGCT
CAGCATGCGCTGCTGGTACGACAAGGATGGCCGGCTCCTGCCAGAGTTCAACATGGCGGAGCCTCCCTTG
ATCTTCGAATGCAACCACGCGTGCTCCTGCTGGAGGAACTGCCGAAATCGCGTCGTACAGAATGGTCTCA
GGGCAAGGCTGCAGCTCTACCGGACGCGGGACATGGGCTGGGGCGTGCGGTCCCTGCAGGACATCCCACC
AGGCACCTTTGTCTGCGAGTATGTTGGGGAGCTGATTTCAGACTCAGAAGCCGACGTTCGAGAGGAAGAT
TCTTACCTCTTTGATCTCGACAATAAGGACGGGGAGGTTTACTGCATCGACGCGCGGTTCTACGGGAACG
TCAGCCGGTTCATCAACCACCACTGCGAGCCCAACCTGGTGCCCGTGCGCGTGTTCATGGCCCACCAGGA
CCTGCGGTTCCCCCGGATCGCCTTCTTCAGCACCCGCCTGATCGAGGCCGGCGAGCAGCTCGGGTTTGAC
TATGGAGAGCGCTTCTGG
